>Addgene plasmid #163559 | pCMV_UdgX-APOBEC1-UdgX-HF-nCas9 | addgene full sequence | sequence record 320622 | Addgene NGS Result
ATATGCCAAGTACGCCCCCTATTGACGTCAATGACGGTAAATGGCCCGCCTGGCATTATGCCCAGTACAT
GACCTTATGGGACTTTCCTACTTGGCAGTACATCTACGTATTAGTCATCGCTATTACCATGGTGATGCGG
TTTTGGCAGTACATCAATGGGCGTGGATAGCGGTTTGACTCACGGGGATTTCCAAGTCTCCACCCCATTG
ACGTCAATGGGAGTTTGTTTTGGCACCAAAATCAACGGGACTTTCCAAAATGTCGTAACAACTCCGCCCC
ATTGACGCAAATGGGCGGTAGGCGTGTACGGTGGGAGGTCTATATAAGCAGAGCTGGTTTAGTGAACCGT
CAGATCCGCTAGAGATCCGCGGCCGCTAATACGACTCACTATAGGGAGAGCCGCCACCATGAAACGGACA
GCCGACGGAAGCGAGTTCGAGTCACCAAAGAAGAAGCGGAAAGTCATGGCCGGAGCACAGGATTTTGTCC
CACATACTGCCGATCTGGCTGAGCTGGCTGCCGCCGCTGGAGAGTGTAGAGGATGCGGGCTGTACCGGGA
TGCCACACAGGCCGTGTTCGGAGCAGGCGGCAGGAGCGCCCGCATCATGATGATCGGCGAGCAGCCAGGC
GATAAGGAGGACCTGGCCGGCCTGCCATTTGTGGGACCAGCAGGCCGGCTGCTGGACAGAGCCCTGGAGG
CCGCCGACATCGATAGGGACGCCCTGTACGTGACCAACGCCGTGAAGCACTTCAAGTTTACACGCGCCGC
AGGAGGCAAGAGGAGAATCCACAAGACCCCCTCTCGGACAGAGGTGGTGGCCTGCAGACCTTGGCTGATC
GCCGAGATGACCAGCGTGGAGCCAGATGTGGTGGTGCTGCTGGGAGCAACAGCAGCAAAGGCCCTGCTGG
GCAATGACTTCAGGGTGACCCAGCACAGGGGAGAGGTGCTGCACGTGGACGATGTGCCAGGCGATCCTGC
CCTGGTGGCAACCGTGCACCCTAGCTCCCTGCTGAGAGGCCCAAAGGAGGAGCGGGAATCCGCCTTCGCT
GGGCTGGTGGACGACCTGAGAGTGGCTGCCGATGTGAGACCTTCTGGAGGATCTAGCGGAGGCTCCTCTG
GCAGCGAGACACCAGGAACAAGCGAGTCAGCAACACCAGAGAGCAGTGGCGGCAGCAGCGGGGGGTCATC
CTCAGAGACTGGGCCTGTCGCCGTCGATCCAACCCTGCGCCGCCGGATTGAACCTCACGAGTTTGAAGTG
TTCTTTGACCCCCGGGAGCTGAGAAAGGAGACATGCCTGCTGTACGAGATCAACTGGGGAGGCAGGCACT
CCATCTGGAGGCACACCTCTCAGAACACAAATAAGCACGTGGAGGTGAACTTCATCGAGAAGTTTACCAC
AGAGCGGTACTTCTGCCCCAATACCAGATGTAGCATCACATGGTTTCTGAGCTGGTCCCCTTGCGGAGAG
TGTAGCAGGGCCATCACCGAGTTCCTGTCCAGATATCCACACGTGACACTGTTTATCTACATCGCCAGGC
TGTATCACCACGCAGACCCAAGGAATAGGCAGGGCCTGCGCGATCTGATCAGCTCCGGCGTGACCATCCA
GATCATGACAGAGCAGGAGTCCGGCTACTGCTGGCGGAACTTCGTGAATTATTCTCCTAGCAACGAGGCC
CACTGGCCTAGGTACCCACACCTGTGGGTGCGCCTGTACGTGCTGGAGCTGTATTGCATCATCCTGGGCC
TGCCCCCTTGTCTGAATATCCTGCGGAGAAAGCAGCCCCAGCTGACCTTCTTTACAATCGCCCTGCAGTC
TTGTCACTATCAGAGGCTGCCACCCCACATCCTGTGGGCCACAGGCCTGAAGTCTGGAGGATCTAGCGGA
GGATCCTCTGGCAGCGAGACACCAGGAACAAGCGAGTCAGCAACACCAGAGAGCAGTGGCGGCAGCAGCG
GCGGCAGCATGGCCGGAGCACAGGATTTTGTCCCACATACTGCCGATCTGGCTGAGCTGGCTGCCGCCGC
TGGAGAGTGTAGAGGATGCGGGCTGTACCGGGATGCCACACAGGCCGTGTTCGGAGCAGGCGGCAGGAGC
GCCCGCATCATGATGATCGGCGAGCAGCCAGGCGATAAGGAGGACCTGGCCGGCCTGCCATTTGTGGGAC
CAGCAGGCCGGCTGCTGGACAGAGCCCTGGAGGCCGCCGACATCGATAGGGACGCCCTGTACGTGACCAA
CGCCGTGAAGCACTTCAAGTTTACACGCGCCGCAGGAGGCAAGAGGAGAATCCACAAGACCCCCTCTCGG
ACAGAGGTGGTGGCCTGCAGACCTTGGCTGATCGCCGAGATGACCAGCGTGGAGCCAGATGTGGTGGTGC
TGCTGGGAGCAACAGCAGCAAAGGCCCTGCTGGGCAATGACTTCAGGGTGACCCAGCACAGGGGAGAGGT
GCTGCACGTGGACGATGTGCCAGGCGATCCTGCCCTGGTGGCAACCGTGCACCCTAGCTCCCTGCTGAGA
GGCCCAAAGGAGGAGCGGGAATCCGCCTTCGCTGGGCTGGTGGACGACCTGAGAGTGGCTGCCGATGTGA
GACCTAGCGGTGGTAGTTCTGGCGGTAGCTCAGGATCTGAAACTCCCGGCACATCTGAAAGCGCGACTCC
CGAATCATCTGGTGGATCTTCAGGTGGAAGTGACAAGAAGTACAGCATCGGCCTGGCCATCGGCACCAAC
TCTGTGGGCTGGGCCGTGATCACCGACGAGTACAAGGTGCCCAGCAAGAAATTCAAGGTGCTGGGCAACA
CCGACCGGCACAGCATCAAGAAGAACCTGATCGGAGCCCTGCTGTTCGACAGCGGCGAAACAGCCGAGGC
CACCCGGCTGAAGAGAACCGCCAGAAGAAGATACACCAGACGGAAGAACCGGATCTGCTATCTGCAAGAG
ATCTTCAGCAACGAGATGGCCAAGGTGGACGACAGCTTCTTCCACAGACTGGAAGAGTCCTTCCTGGTGG
AAGAGGATAAGAAGCACGAGCGGCACCCCATCTTCGGCAACATCGTGGACGAGGTGGCCTACCACGAGAA
GTACCCCACCATCTACCACCTGAGAAAGAAACTGGTGGACAGCACCGACAAGGCCGACCTGCGGCTGATC
TATCTGGCCCTGGCCCACATGATCAAGTTCCGGGGCCACTTCCTGATCGAGGGCGACCTGAACCCCGACA
ACAGCGACGTGGACAAGCTGTTCATCCAGCTGGTGCAGACCTACAACCAGCTGTTCGAGGAAAACCCCAT
CAACGCCAGCGGCGTGGACGCCAAGGCCATCCTGTCTGCCAGACTGAGCAAGAGCAGACGGCTGGAAAAT
CTGATCGCCCAGCTGCCCGGCGAGAAGAAGAATGGCCTGTTCGGAAACCTGATTGCCCTGAGCCTGGGCC
TGACCCCCAACTTCAAGAGCAACTTCGACCTGGCCGAGGATGCCAAACTGCAGCTGAGCAAGGACACCTA
CGACGACGACCTGGACAACCTGCTGGCCCAGATCGGCGACCAGTACGCCGACCTGTTTCTGGCCGCCAAG
AACCTGTCCGACGCCATCCTGCTGAGCGACATCCTGAGAGTGAACACCGAGATCACCAAGGCCCCCCTGA
GCGCCTCTATGATCAAGAGATACGACGAGCACCACCAGGACCTGACCCTGCTGAAAGCTCTCGTGCGGCA
GCAGCTGCCTGAGAAGTACAAAGAGATTTTCTTCGACCAGAGCAAGAACGGCTACGCCGGCTACATTGAC
GGCGGAGCCAGCCAGGAAGAGTTCTACAAGTTCATCAAGCCCATCCTGGAAAAGATGGACGGCACCGAGG
AACTGCTCGTGAAGCTGAACAGAGAGGACCTGCTGCGGAAGCAGCGGACCTTCGACAACGGCAGCATCCC
CCACCAGATCCACCTGGGAGAGCTGCACGCCATTCTGCGGCGGCAGGAAGATTTTTACCCATTCCTGAAG
GACAACCGGGAAAAGATCGAGAAGATCCTGACCTTCCGCATCCCCTACTACGTGGGCCCTCTGGCCAGGG
GAAACAGCAGATTCGCCTGGATGACCAGAAAGAGCGAGGAAACCATCACCCCCTGGAACTTCGAGGAAGT
GGTGGACAAGGGCGCTTCCGCCCAGAGCTTCATCGAGCGGATGACCGCCTTCGATAAGAACCTGCCCAAC
GAGAAGGTGCTGCCCAAGCACAGCCTGCTGTACGAGTACTTCACCGTGTATAACGAGCTGACCAAAGTGA
AATACGTGACCGAGGGAATGAGAAAGCCCGCCTTCCTGAGCGGCGAGCAGAAAAAGGCCATCGTGGACCT
GCTGTTCAAGACCAACCGGAAAGTGACCGTGAAGCAGCTGAAAGAGGACTACTTCAAGAAAATCGAGTGC
TTCGACTCCGTGGAAATCTCCGGCGTGGAAGATCGGTTCAACGCCTCCCTGGGCACATACCACGATCTGC
TGAAAATTATCAAGGACAAGGACTTCCTGGACAATGAGGAAAACGAGGACATTCTGGAAGATATCGTGCT
GACCCTGACACTGTTTGAGGACAGAGAGATGATCGAGGAACGGCTGAAAACCTATGCCCACCTGTTCGAC
GACAAAGTGATGAAGCAGCTGAAGCGGCGGAGATACACCGGCTGGGGCAGGCTGAGCGCGAAGCTGATCA
ACGGCATCCGGGACAAGCAGTCCGGCAAGACAATCCTGGATTTCCTGAAGTCCGACGGCTTCGCCAACAG
AAACTTCATGGCGCTGATCCACGACGACAGCCTGACCTTTAAAGAGGACATCCAGAAAGCCCAGGTGTCC
GGCCAGGGCGATAGCCTGCACGAGCACATTGCCAATCTGGCCGGCAGCCCCGCCATTAAGAAGGGCATCC
TGCAGACAGTGAAGGTGGTGGACGAGCTCGTGAAAGTGATGGGCCGGCACAAGCCCGAGAACATCGTGAT
CGAAATGGCCAGAGAGAACCAGACCACCCAGAAGGGACAGAAGAACAGCCGCGAGAGAATGAAGCGGATC
GAAGAGGGCATCAAAGAGCTGGGCAGCCAGATCCTGAAAGAACACCCCGTGGAAAACACCCAGCTGCAGA
ACGAGAAGCTGTACCTGTACTACCTGCAGAATGGGCGGGATATGTACGTGGACCAGGAACTGGACATCAA
CCGGCTGTCCGACTACGATGTGGACCATATCGTGCCTCAGAGCTTTCTGAAGGACGACTCCATCGACAAC
AAGGTGCTGACCAGAAGCGACAAGAACCGGGGCAAGAGCGACAACGTGCCCTCCGAAGAGGTCGTGAAGA
AGATGAAGAACTACTGGCGGCAGCTGCTGAACGCCAAGCTGATTACCCAGAGAAAGTTCGACAATCTGAC
CAAGGCCGAGAGAGGCGGCCTGAGCGAACTGGATAAGGCCGGCTTCATCAAGAGACAGCTGGTGGAAACC
CGGGCGATCACAAAGCACGTGGCACAGATCCTGGACTCCCGGATGAACACTAAGTACGACGAGAATGACA
AGCTGATCCGGGAAGTGAAAGTGATCACCCTGAAGTCCAAGCTGGTGTCCGATTTCCGGAAGGATTTCCA
GTTTTACAAAGTGCGCGAGATCAACAACTACCACCACGCCCACGACGCCTACCTGAACGCCGTCGTGGGA
ACCGCCCTGATCAAAAAGTACCCTAAGCTGGAAAGCGAGTTCGTGTACGGCGACTACAAGGTGTACGACG
TGCGGAAGATGATCGCCAAGAGCGAGCAGGAAATCGGCAAGGCTACCGCCAAGTACTTCTTCTACAGCAA
CATCATGAACTTTTTCAAGACCGAGATTACCCTGGCCAACGGCGAGATCCGGAAGCGGCCTCTGATCGAG
ACAAACGGCGAAACCGGGGAGATCGTGTGGGATAAGGGCCGGGATTTTGCCACCGTGCGGAAAGTGCTGA
GCATGCCCCAAGTGAATATCGTGAAAAAGACCGAGGTGCAGACAGGCGGCTTCAGCAAAGAGTCTATCCT
GCCCAAGAGGAACAGCGATAAGCTGATCGCCAGAAAGAAGGACTGGGACCCTAAGAAGTACGGCGGCTTC
GACAGCCCCACCGTGGCCTATTCTGTGCTGGTGGTGGCCAAAGTGGAAAAGGGCAAGTCCAAGAAACTGA
AGAGTGTGAAAGAGCTGCTGGGGATCACCATCATGGAAAGAAGCAGCTTCGAGAAGAATCCCATCGACTT
TCTGGAAGCCAAGGGCTACAAAGAAGTGAAAAAGGACCTGATCATCAAGCTGCCTAAGTACTCCCTGTTC
GAGCTGGAAAACGGCCGGAAGAGAATGCTGGCCTCTGCCGGCGAACTGCAGAAGGGAAACGAACTGGCCC
TGCCCTCCAAATATGTGAACTTCCTGTACCTGGCCAGCCACTATGAGAAGCTGAAGGGCTCCCCCGAGGA
TAATGAGCAGAAACAGCTGTTTGTGGAACAGCACAAGCACTACCTGGACGAGATCATCGAGCAGATCAGC
GAGTTCTCCAAGAGAGTGATCCTGGCCGACGCTAATCTGGACAAAGTGCTGTCCGCCTACAACAAGCACC
GGGATAAGCCCATCAGAGAGCAGGCCGAGAATATCATCCACCTGTTTACCCTGACCAATCTGGGAGCCCC
TGCCGCCTTCAAGTACTTTGACACCACCATCGACCGGAAGAGGTACACCAGCACCAAAGAGGTGCTGGAC
GCCACCCTGATCCACCAGAGCATCACCGGCCTGTACGAGACACGGATCGACCTGTCTCAGCTGGGAGGTG
ACTCTGGCGGCTCAAAAAGAACCGCCGACGGCAGCGAATTCGAGCCCAAGAAGAAGAGGAAAGTCTAACC
GGTCATCATCACCATCACCATTGAGTTTAAACCCGCTGATCAGCCTCGACTGTGCCTTCTAGTTGCCAGC
CATCTGTTGTTTGCCCCTCCCCCGTGCCTTCCTTGACCCTGGAAGGTGCCACTCCCACTGTCCTTTCCTA
ATAAAATGAGGAAATTGCATCGCATTGTCTGAGTAGGTGTCATTCTATTCTGGGGGGTGGGGTGGGGCAG
GACAGCAAGGGGGAGGATTGGGAAGACAATAGCAGGCATGCTGGGGATGCGGTGGGCTCTATGGCTTCTG
AGGCGGAAAGAACCAGCTGGGGCTCGATACCGTCGACCTCTAGCTAGAGCTTGGCGTAATCATGGTCATA
GCTGTTTCCTGTGTGAAATTGTTATCCGCTCACAATTCCACACAACATACGAGCCGGAAGCATAAAGTGT
AAAGCCTAGGGTGCCTAATGAGTGAGCTAACTCACATTAATTGCGTTGCGCTCACTGCCCGCTTTCCAGT
CGGGAAACCTGTCGTGCCAGCTGCATTAATGAATCGGCCAACGCGCGGGAAGAGGCGGTTTGCGTATTGG
GCGCTCTTCCGCTTCCTCGCTCACTGACTCGCTGCGCTCGGTCGTTCGGCTGCGGCGAGCGGTATCAGCT
CACTCAAAGGCGGTAATACGGTTATCCACAGAATCAGGGGATAACGCAGGAAAGAACATGTGAGCAAAAG
GCCAGCAAAAGGCCAGGAACCGTAAAAAGGCCGCGTTGCTGGCGTTTTTCCATAGGCTCCGCCCCCCTGA
CGAGCATCACAAAAATCGACGCTCAAGTCAGAGGTGGCGAAACCCGACAGGACTATAAAGATACCAGGCG
TTTCCCCCTGGAAGCTCCCTCGTGCGCTCTCCTGTTCCGACCCTGCCGCTTACCGGATACCTGTCCGCCT
TTCTCCCTTCGGGAAGCGTGGCGCTTTCTCATAGCTCACGCTGTAGGTATCTCAGTTCGGTGTAGGTCGT
TCGCTCCAAGCTGGGCTGTGTGCACGAACCCCCCGTTCAGCCCGACCGCTGCGCCTTATCCGGTAACTAT
CGTCTTGAGTCCAACCCGGTAAGACACGACTTATCGCCACTGGCAGCAGCCACTGGTAACAGGATTAGCA
GAGCGAGGTATGTAGGCGGTGCTACAGAGTTCTTGAAGTGGTGGCCTAACTACGGCTACACTAGAAGAAC
AGTATTTGGTATCTGCGCTCTGCTGAAGCCAGTTACCTTCGGAAAAAGAGTTGGTAGCTCTTGATCCGGC
AAACAAACCACCGCTGGTAGCGGTGGTTTTTTTGTTTGCAAGCAGCAGATTACGCGCAGAAAAAAAGGAT
CTCAAGAAGATCCTTTGATCTTTTCTACGGGGTCTGACACTCAGTGGAACGAAAACTCACGTTAAGGGAT
TTTGGTCATGAGATTATCAAAAAGGATCTTCACCTAGATCCTTTTAAATTAAAAATGAAGTTTTAAATCA
ATCTAAAGTATATATGAGTAAACTTGGTCTGACAGTTACCAATGCTTAATCAGTGAGGCACCTATCTCAG
CGATCTGTCTATTTCGTTCATCCATAGTTGCCTGACTCCCCGTCGTGTAGATAACTACGATACGGGAGGG
CTTACCATCTGGCCCCAGTGCTGCAATGATACCGCGAGACCCACGCTCACCGGCTCCAGATTTATCAGCA
ATAAACCAGCCAGCCGGAAGGGCCGAGCGCAGAAGTGGTCCTGCAACTTTATCCGCCTCCATCCAGTCTA
TTAATTGTTGCCGGGAAGCTAGAGTAAGTAGTTCGCCAGTTAATAGTTTGCGCAACGTTGTTGCCATTGC
TACAGGCATCGTGGTGTCACGCTCGTCGTTTGGTATGGCTTCATTCAGCTCCGGTTCCCAACGATCAAGG
CGAGTTACATGATCCCCCATGTTGTGCAAAAAAGCGGTTAGCTCCTTCGGTCCTCCGATCGTTGTCAGAA
GTAAGTTGGCCGCAGTGTTATCACTCATGGTTATGGCAGCACTGCATAATTCTCTTACTGTCATGCCATC
CGTAAGATGCTTTTCTGTGACTGGTGAGTACTCAACCAAGTCATTCTGAGAATAGTGTATGCGGCGACCG
AGTTGCTCTTGCCCGGCGTCAATACGGGATAATACCGCGCCACATAGCAGAACTTTAAAAGTGCTCATCA
TTGGAAAACGTTCTTCGGGGCGAAAACTCTCAAGGATCTTACCGCTGTTGAGATCCAGTTCGATGTAACC
CACTCGTGCACCCAACTGATCTTCAGCATCTTTTACTTTCACCAGCGTTTCTGGGTGAGCAAAAACAGGA
AGGCAAAATGCCGCAAAAAAGGGAATAAGGGCGACACGGAAATGTTGAATACTCATACTCTTCCTTTTTC
AATATTATTGAAGCATTTATCAGGGTTATTGTCTCATGAGCGGATACATATTTGAATGTATTTAGAAAAA
TAAACAAATAGGGGTTCCGCGCACATTTCCCCGAAAAGTGCCACCTGACGTCGACGGATCGGGAGATCGA
TCTCCCGATCCCCTAGGGTCGACTCTCAGTACAATCTGCTCTGATGCCGCATAGTTAAGCCAGTATCTGC
TCCCTGCTTGTGTGTTGGAGGTCGCTGAGTAGTGCGCGAGCAAAATTTAAGCTACAACAAGGCAAGGCTT
GACCGACAATTGCATGAAGAATCTGCTTAGGGTTAGGCGTTTTGCGCTGCTTCGCGATGTACGGGCCAGA
TATACGCGTTGACATTGATTATTGACTAGTTATTAATAGTAATCAATTACGGGGTCATTAGTTCATAGCC
CATATATGGAGTTCCGCGTTACATAACTTACGGTAAATGGCCCGCCTGGCTGACCGCCCAACGACCCCCG
CCCATTGACGTCAATAATGACGTATGTTCCCATAGTAACGCCAATAGGGACTTTCCATTGACGTCAATGG
GTGGAGTATTTACGGTAAACTGCCCACTTGGCAGTACATCAAGTGTATC
Features (pLannotate 1.2.2; 16 found; start..end, strand, type, name):
    132..335     +  promoter       CMV promoter: human cytomegalovirus (CMV) immediate early promoter
    377..395     +  promoter       T7 promoter: promoter for bacteriophage T7 RNA polymerase
   1192..1872    +  CDS            Apobec1: ABEC1_RAT - Experimental evidence at protein level: Swiss-Prot protein existence level 1. Catalytic component of the apolipoprotein B mRNA editing enzyme complex which is responsible for the postranscriptional editing of a CAA codon for Gln to a UAA codon for stop in the APOB mRNA. May also play a role in the epigenetic regulation of gene expression by participating in DNA demethylation. From Rattus norvegicus (Rat).
   2692..6793    +  CDS            dCas9 (fragment): catalytically dead mutant of the Cas9 endonuclease from the Streptococcus pyogenes Type II CRISPR/Cas system RNA-guided DNA-binding protein that lacks endonuclease activity due to the D10A mutation in the RuvC catalytic domain and the N863A mutation in the HNH catalytic domain
   6910..7134    +  polyA_signal   bGH poly(A) signal: bovine growth hormone polyadenylation signal
   7138..7159    +  promoter       SV40 promoter (fragment): SV40 enhancer and early promoter
   7164..7180    +  misc_feature   MCS (fragment): pBluescript multiple cloning site
   7229..7245    -  protein_bind   lac operator: The lac repressor binds to the lac operator to inhibit transcription in E. coli. This inhibition can be relieved by adding lactose or isopropyl-β-D-thiogalactopyranoside (IPTG). lac repressor encoded by lacI
   7253..7283    -  promoter       lac promoter: promoter for the E. coli lac operon
   7298..7319    -  protein_bind   CAP binding site: CAP binding activates transcription in the presence of cAMP. E. coli catabolite activator protein
   7332..7424    -  CDS            lacI (fragment): lac repressor; lacI; The lac repressor binds to the lac operator to inhibit transcription in E. coli. This inhibition can be relieved by adding lactose or isopropyl-β-D-thiogalactopyranoside (IPTG).
   7607..8195    -  rep_origin     ori: high-copy-number ColE1/pMB1/pBR322/pUC origin of replication
   8366..9226    -  CDS            AmpR: β-lactamase; bla; confers resistance to ampicillin, carbenicillin, and related antibiotics
   9227..9331    -  promoter       AmpR promoter: bla
   9402..9446    -  misc_feature   bom (fragment): basis of mobility region from pBR322
   9601..131     +  enhancer       CMV enhancer (across the origin): human cytomegalovirus immediate early enhancer
