[The description below was written by a language model from this plasmid's Addgene catalogue record and pLannotate feature annotations shown in this document.]
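Description:
pCMV_UdgX-APOBEC1-UdgX-HF-nCas9 is a 9.8 kb mammalian expression plasmid on a pCMV backbone that encodes a CRISPR base editor intended for C•G-to-G•C transversion editing in mammalian cells. It is propagated in E. coli as a high-copy plasmid through a ColE1/pUC-type origin and selected with ampicillin via the β-lactamase gene and its native promoter. Short remnants of lac regulatory elements, an SV40 promoter fragment and a bom fragment are backbone leftovers with no evident role in the payload. No mammalian selection marker or guide RNA cassette is annotated, so the guide is presumably supplied from a separate construct.

The payload is a single fusion open reading frame driven by the CMV immediate-early enhancer and promoter and terminated by the bovine growth hormone polyadenylation signal; a T7 promoter sits just upstream of the coding region and could support in vitro transcription. As the name indicates, the fusion places the rat APOBEC1 cytidine deaminase between two copies of UdgX, followed by a Streptococcus pyogenes Cas9 nickase. The UdgX segments are not picked up by the automated annotation, but unannotated stretches flanking the APOBEC1 coding sequence are consistent with their positions. The Cas9 portion is labelled as a dCas9 fragment by the annotation tool, whereas the catalogue record specifies a D10A nickase carrying the high-fidelity substitutions N497A, R661A, Q695A and Q926A, which reduce off-target DNA binding. The catalogue lists the insert species as human, although the annotated deaminase is of rat origin and Cas9 is bacterial. In use, the guide-directed nickase positions the deaminase to convert a target cytosine to uracil, and the uracil-binding UdgX domains are meant to steer processing of that lesion toward a C-to-G outcome.
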