Addgene plasmid #163559: pCMV_UdgX-APOBEC1-UdgX-HF-nCas9
Purpose: Mammalian CG-to-GC base editing
Depositing lab: David Liu. Depositing organization: Broad Institute. Publication: Efficient C*G-to-G*C base editors developed using CRISPRi screens, target-library analysis, and machine learning. Koblan LW, Arbab M, Shen MW, Hussmann JA, Anzalone AV, Doman JL, Newby GA, Yang D, Mok B, Replogle JM, Xu A, Sisley TA, Weissman JS, Adamson B, Liu DR. Nat Biotechnol. 2021 Jun 28. pii: 10.1038/s41587-021-00938-z. doi: 10.1038/s41587-021-00938-z. PubMed 34183861.
Backbone
  Vector backbone: pCMV
  Vector type: Mammalian Expression, CRISPR
Growth in bacteria
  Bacterial resistance: Ampicillin, 100 μg/mL
  Growth temperature: 37°C
  Growth strain: NEB Stable
  Copy number: High Copy
Gene/Insert
  Gene/Insert name: UdgX-APOBEC1-UdgX-HF-nCas9
  Species: H. sapiens (human)
  Mutation: nCas9 (D10A)HF (N497A, R661A, Q695A, Q926A)
  Cloning method: Gibson Cloning
Terms and licenses: Academic/Nonprofit Terms; Industry Terms: Not Available to Industry
How to cite: pCMV_UdgX-APOBEC1-UdgX-HF-nCas9 was a gift from David Liu (Addgene plasmid # 163559 ; http://n2t.net/addgene:163559 ; RRID:Addgene_163559)
